>Addgene plasmid #217678 | HA-MBP-TEVpCS-ADGRA1-FLAG | addgene full sequence | sequence record 429999 | Addgene NGS Result
GGATCTGCGATCGCTCCGGTGCCCGTCAGTGGGCAGAGCGCACATCGCCCACAGTCCCCGAGAAGTTGGG
GGGAGGGGTCGGCAATTGAACGGGTGCCTAGAGAAGGTGGCGCGGGGTAAACTGGGAAAGTGATGTCGTG
TACTGGCTCCGCCTTTTTCCCGAGGGTGGGGGAGAACCGTATATAAGTGCAGTAGTCGCCGTGAACGTTC
TTTTTCGCAACGGGTTTGCCGCCAGAACACAGCTGAAGCTTCGAGGGGCTCGCATCTCTCCTTCACGCGC
CCGCCGCCCTACCTGAGGCCGCCATCCACGCCGGTTGAGTCGCGTTCTGCCGCCTCCCGCCTGTGGTGCC
TCCTGAACTGCGTCCGCCGTCTAGGTAAGTTTAAAGCTCAGGTCGAGACCGGGCCTTTGTCCGGCGCTCC
CTTGGAGCCTACCTAGACTCAGCCGGCTCTCCACGCTTTGCCTGACCCTGCTTGCTCAACTCTACGTCTT
TGTTTCGTTTTCTGTTCTGCGCCGTTACAGATCCAAGCTGTGACCGGCGCCTACCTGAGATCACCGGCGA
AGGAGGGCCACCATGTACAGGATGCAACTCCTGTCTTGCATTGCACTAAGTCTTGCACTTGTCACGAATT
CGTACCCATACGATGTTCCAGATTACGCTGGATCCAAAATTGAAGAAGGCAAACTGGTGATTTGGATTAA
CGGCGATAAAGGCTATAACGGCCTGGCGGAAGTGGGCAAAAAATTTGAAAAAGATACCGGCATTAAAGTG
ACCGTGGAACATCCGGATAAACTGGAAGAAAAATTTCCGCAGGTGGCGGCGACCGGCGATGGCCCGGATA
TTATTTTTTGGGCGCATGATCGCTTTGGCGGCTATGCGCAGAGCGGCCTGCTGGCGGAAATTACCCCGGA
TAAAGCGTTTCAGGATAAACTGTATCCGTTTACCTGGGATGCGGTGCGCTATAACGGCAAACTGATTGCG
TATCCGATTGCGGTGGAAGCGCTGAGCCTGATTTATAACAAAGATCTGCTGCCGAACCCGCCGAAAACCT
GGGAAGAAATTCCGGCGCTGGATAAAGAACTGAAAGCGAAAGGCAAAAGCGCGCTGATGTTTAACCTGCA
GGAACCGTATTTTACCTGGCCGCTGATTGCGGCGGATGGCGGCTATGCGTTTAAATATGAAAACGGCAAA
TATGATATTAAAGATGTGGGCGTGGATAACGCGGGCGCGAAAGCGGGCCTGACCTTTCTGGTGGATCTGA
TTAAAAACAAACATATGAACGCGGATACCGATTATAGCATTGCGGAAGCGGCGTTTAACAAAGGCGAAAC
CGCGATGACCATTAACGGCCCGTGGGCGTGGAGCAACATTGATACCAGCAAAGTGAACTATGGCGTGACC
GTGCTGCCGACCTTTAAAGGCCAGCCGAGCAAACCGTTTGTGGGCGTGCTGAGCGCGGGCATTAACGCGG
CGAGCCCGAACAAAGAACTGGCGAAAGAATTTCTGGAAAACTATCTGCTGACCGATGAAGGCCTGGAAGC
GGTGAACAAAGATAAACCGCTGGGCGCGGTGGCGCTGAAAAGCTATGAAGAAGAACTGGCGAAAGATCCG
CGCATTGCGGCGACCATGGAAAACGCGCAGAAAGGCGAAATTATGCCGAACATTCCGCAGATGAGCGCGT
TTTGGTATGCGGTGCGCACCGCGGTGATTAACGCGGCGAGCGGCCGCCAGACCGTGGATGAAGCGCTGAA
AGATGCGCAGACCAACGAGAACCTTTACTTCCAAATGGACCTGAAGACTGTACTCTCCTTGCCACGCTAT
CCCGGCGAGTTTCTTCATCCCGTCGTGTACGCCTGCACCGCCGTTATGCTTCTGTGCCTCCTGGCTTCTT
TCGTGACCTACATTGTCCATCAGTCTGCGATCAGAATTTCCCGCAAAGGGCGCCATACCCTCCTGAACTT
CTGCTTCCACGCAGCTCTGACCTTTACGGTGTTCGCCGGAGGCATCAACCGTACTAAGTACCCAATCCTC
TGTCAAGCAGTTGGGATTGTCCTGCACTACAGCACCCTTAGTACCATGCTTTGGATTGGCGTAACCGCCC
GTAACATTTACAAGCAGGTCACCAAAAAGGCGCCACTGTGCCTGGACACAGATCAACCTCCCTACCCAAG
ACAGCCTCTGCTTAGATTCTACCTCGTGAGCGGAGGCGTGCCGTTTATCATTTGTGGAGTCACTGCCGCA
ACCAACATCCGCAACTACGGTACAGAGGATGAGGATACTGCTTACTGTTGGATGGCATGGGAACCATCTC
TGGGCGCCTTCTACGGTCCCGCTGCCATTATCACACTGGTAACGTGTGTGTACTTCCTGGGCACTTACGT
GCAACTGCGCAGACATCCGGGCAGGCGCTACGAGCTGAGAACTCAGCCCGAAGAGCAGCGCCGGTTGGCT
ACTCCAGAGGGTGGCAGAGGTATCCGCCCAGGCACACCTCCAGCCCACGACGCTCCAGGTGCAAGTGTGC
TTCAGAACGAACACTCATTCCAGGCCCAACTGAGGGCAGCGGCCTTTACTCTGTTCCTCTTCACCGCTAC
CTGGGCGTTTGGAGCCCTGGCTGTGTCCCAAGGGCACTTCCTGGACATGGTGTTCTCCTGTCTGTACGGC
GCGTTCTGCGTTACCCTCGGACTCTTCGTGCTGATTCATCACTGCGCCAAACGCGAAGACGTTTGGCAGT
GCTGGTGGGCATGCTGTCCACCTCGGAAAGACGCGCATCCTGCCCTGGACGCTAACGGAGCCGCTCTTGG
TCGGGCAGCTTGCCTGCACAGCCCTGGACTCGGGCAGCCTCGCGGCTTCGCTCATCCACCCGGTCCGTGT
AAGATGACCAACCTCCAGGCGGCTCAGGGCCACGCCTCCTGCCTGAGCCCTGCTACACCCTGTTGCGCGA
AGATGCACTGCGAGCCGCTGACCGCAGACGAGGCTCACGTGCATCTCCAGGAAGAGGGCGCCTTCGGCCA
CGATCCGCATCTGCATGGGTGCTTGCAGGGCCGTACTAAGCCGCCCTACTTCTCCCGCCATCCCGCCGAG
GAACCCGAATACGCATACCACATTCCCAGTTCCTTGGACGGCAGTCCAAGATCCAGCCGCACGGACTCAC
CACCGAGCTCTCTGGACGGCCCAGCCGGTACTCACACCTTGGCCTGTTGCACCCAGGGAGACCCTTTTCC
CATGGTGACCCAGCCTGAGGGCTCTGACGGTTCACCGGCACTGTATTCCTGCCCAACCCAGCCCGGTAGG
GAGGCAGCCCTCGGGCCAGGCCACCTGGAAATGCTGCGCAGGACTCAGAGTCTTCCCTTCGGCGGTCCCT
CCCAGAATGGTCTGCCAAAAGGGAAGTTGCTGGAAGGCCTGCCATTTGGCACCGATGGCACCGGAAACAT
TCGCACGGGACCTTGGAAGAACGAGACGACTGTGGGTTCTGACTACAAAGACGATGACGACAAGTGAAGA
TCTGACAAAACTCACACATGCCCACCGTGCCCAGCACCTGAACTCCTGGGGGGACCGTCAGTCTTCCTCT
TCCCCCCAAAACCCAAGGACACCCTCATGATCTCCCGGACCCCTGAGGTCACATGCGTGGTGGTGGACGT
GAGCCACGAAGACCCTGAGGTCAAGTTCAACTGGTACGTGGACGGCGTGGAGGTGCATAATGCCAAGACA
AAGCCGCGGGAGGAGCAGTACAACAGCACGTACCGTGTGGTCAGCGTCCTCACCGTCCTGCACCAGGACT
GGCTGAATGGCAAGGAGTACAAGTGCAAGGTCTCCAACAAAGCCCTCCCAGCCCCCATCGAGAAAACCAT
CTCCAAAGCCAAAGGGCAGCCCCGAGAACCACAGGTGTACACCCTGCCCCCATCCCGGGAGGAGATGACC
AAGAACCAGGTCAGCCTGACCTGCCTGGTCAAAGGCTTCTATCCCAGCGACATCGCCGTGGAGTGGGAGA
GCAATGGGCAGCCGGAGAACAACTACAAGACCACGCCTCCCGTGCTGGACTCCGACGGCTCCTTCTTCCT
CTACAGCAAGCTCACCGTGGACAAGAGCAGGTGGCAGCAGGGGAACGTCTTCTCATGCTCCGTGATGCAC
GAGGCTCTGCACAACCACTACACGCAGAAGAGCCTCTCCCTGTCTCCGGGTAAATGAGTGCTAGCTGGCC
AGACATGATAAGATACATTGATGAGTTTGGACAAACCACAACTAGAATGCAGTGAAAAAAATGCTTTATT
TGTGAAATTTGTGATGCTATTGCTTTATTTGTAACCATTATAAGCTGCAATAAACAAGTTAACAACAACA
ATTGCATTCATTTTATGTTTCAGGTTCAGGGGGAGGTGTGGGAGGTTTTTTAAAGCAAGTAAAACCTCTA
CAAATGTGGTATGGAATTAATTCTAAAATACAGCATAGCAAAACTTTAACCTCCAAATCAAGCCTCTACT
TGAATCCTTTTCTGAGGGATGAATAAGGCATAGGCATCAGGGGCTGTTGCCAATGTGCATTAGCTGTTTG
CAGCCTCACCTTCTTTCATGGAGTTTAAGATATAGTGTATTTTCCCAAGGTTTGAACTAGCTCTTCATTT
CTTTATGTTTTAAATGCACTGACCTCCCACATTCCCTTTTTAGTAAAATATTCAGAAATAATTTAAATAC
ATCATTGCAATGAAAATAAATGTTTTTTATTAGGCAGAATCCAGATGCTCAAGGCCCTTCATAATATCCC
CCAGTTTAGTAGTTGGACTTAGGGAACAAAGGAACCTTTAATAGAAATTGGACAGCAAGAAAGCGAGCTT
CTAGCTTATCCTCAGTCCTGCTCCTCTGCCACAAAGTGCACGCAGTTGCCGGCCGGGTCGCGCAGGGCGA
ACTCCCGCCCCCACGGCTGCTCGCCGATCTCGGTCATGGCCGGCCCGGAGGCGTCCCGGAAGTTCGTGGA
CACGACCTCCGACCACTCGGCGTACAGCTCGTCCAGGCCGCGCACCCACACCCAGGCCAGGGTGTTGTCC
GGCACCACCTGGTCCTGGACCGCGCTGATGAACAGGGTCACGTCGTCCCGGACCACACCGGCGAAGTCGT
CCTCCACGAAGTCCCGGGAGAACCCGAGCCGGTCGGTCCAGAACTCGACCGCTCCGGCGACGTCGCGCGC
GGTGAGCACCGGAACGGCACTGGTCAACTTGGCCATGATGGCTCCTCCTGTCAGGAGAGGAAAGAGAAGA
AGGTTAGTACAATTGCTATAGTGAGTTGTATTATACTATGCAGATATACTATGCCAATGATTAATTGTCA
AACTAGGGCTGCAGGGTTCATAGTGCCACTTTTCCTGCACTGCCCCATCTCCTGCCCACCCTTTCCCAGG
CATAGACAGTCAGTGACTTACCAAACTCACAGGAGGGAGAAGGCAGAAGCTTGAGACAGACCCGCGGGAC
CGCCGAACTGCGAGGGGACGTGGCTAGGGCGGCTTCTTTTATGGTGCGCCGGCCCTCGGAGGCAGGGCGC
TCGGGGAGGCCTAGCGGCCAATCTGCGGTGGCAGGAGGCGGGGCCGAAGGCCGTGCCTGACCAATCCGGA
GCACATAGGAGTCTCAGCCCCCCGCCCCAAAGCAAGGGGAAGTCACGCGCCTGTAGCGCCAGCGTGTTGT
GAAATGGGGGCTTGGGGGGGTTGGGGCCCTGACTAGTCAAAACAAACTCCCATTGACGTCAATGGGGTGG
AGACTTGGAAATCCCCGTGAGTCAAACCGCTATCCACGCCCATTGATGTACTGCCAAAACCGCATCATCA
TGGTAATAGCGATGACTAATACGTAGATGTACTGCCAAGTAGGAAAGTCCCATAAGGTCATGTACTGGGC
ATAATGCCAGGCGGGCCATTTACCGTCATTGACGTCAATAGGGGGCGTACTTGGCATATGATACACTTGA
TGTACTGCCAAGTGGGCAGTTTACCGTAAATACTCCACCCATTGACGTCAATGGAAAGTCCCTATTGGCG
TTACTATGGGAACATACGTCATTATTGACGTCAATGGGCGGGGGTCGTTGGGCGGTCAGCCAGGCGGGCC
ATTTACCGTAAGTTATGTAACGCCTGCAGGTTAATTAAGAACATGTGAGCAAAAGGCCAGCAAAAGGCCA
GGAACCGTAAAAAGGCCGCGTTGCTGGCGTTTTTCCATAGGCTCCGCCCCCCTGACGAGCATCACAAAAA
TCGACGCTCAAGTCAGAGGTGGCGAAACCCGACAGGACTATAAAGATACCAGGCGTTTCCCCCTGGAAGC
TCCCTCGTGCGCTCTCCTGTTCCGACCCTGCCGCTTACCGGATACCTGTCCGCCTTTCTCCCTTCGGGAA
GCGTGGCGCTTTCTCATAGCTCACGCTGTAGGTATCTCAGTTCGGTGTAGGTCGTTCGCTCCAAGCTGGG
CTGTGTGCACGAACCCCCCGTTCAGCCCGACCGCTGCGCCTTATCCGGTAACTATCGTCTTGAGTCCAAC
CCGGTAAGACACGACTTATCGCCACTGGCAGCAGCCACTGGTAACAGGATTAGCAGAGCGAGGTATGTAG
GCGGTGCTACAGAGTTCTTGAAGTGGTGGCCTAACTACGGCTACACTAGAAGAACAGTATTTGGTATCTG
CGCTCTGCTGAAGCCAGTTACCTTCGGAAAAAGAGTTGGTAGCTCTTGATCCGGCAAACAAACCACCGCT
GGTAGCGGTGGTTTTTTTGTTTGCAAGCAGCAGATTACGCGCAGAAAAAAAGGATCTCAAGAAGATCCTT
TGATCTTTTCTACGGGGTCTGACGCTCAGTGGAACGAAAACTCACGTTAAGGGATTTTGGTCATGGCTAG
TTAATTAACATTTAAATCAGCGGCCGCAATAAAATATCTTTATTTTCATTACATCTGTGTGTTGGTTTTT
TGTGTGAATCGTAACTAACATACGCTCTCCATCAAAACAAAACGAAACAAAACAAACTAGCAAAATAGGC
TGTCCCCAGTGCAAGTGCAGGTGCCAGAACATTTCTCTATCGAA
Features (pLannotate 1.2.2; 17 found; start..end, strand, type, name):
     31..242     +  promoter       EF-1α core promoter: core promoter for human elongation factor EF-1α
    255..523     +  LTR            5' LTR (truncated): truncated 5' long terminal repeat (LTR) from human T-cell leukemia virus (HTLV) type 1
    573..632     +  sig_peptide    IL-2 signal sequence: human interleukin-2 signal sequence
    633..659     +  CDS            3xHA (fragment): three tandem HA epitope tags
    663..1763    +  CDS            malE (fragment): MALE_ECO57 - Experimental evidence at protein level: Swiss-Prot protein existence level 1. Part of the ABC transporter complex MalEFGK involved in maltose/maltodextrin import. Binds maltose and higher maltodextrins. From Escherichia coli O157:H7.
   1785..3464    +  CDS            ADGRA1: AGRA1_HUMAN - Also known as GPR123, KIAA1828. Experimental evidence at transcript level: Swiss-Prot protein existence level 2. Orphan receptor. From Homo sapiens (Human).
   3504..4184    +  CDS            IGHG1 (fragment): IGHG1_HUMAN - Experimental evidence at protein level: Swiss-Prot protein existence level 1. Constant region of immunoglobulin heavy chains. Immunoglobulins, also known as antibodies, are membrane-bound or secreted glycoproteins produced by B lymphocytes. In the recognition phase of humoral immunity, the membrane-bound immunoglobulins serve as receptors which, upon binding of a specific antigen, trigger the clonal expansion and differentiation of B lymphocytes into immunoglobulins- secreting plasma cells. Secreted immunoglobulins mediate the effector phase of humoral immunity, which results in
   4209..4330    -  polyA_signal   SV40 poly(A) signal: SV40 polyadenylation signal
   4353..4424    -  CDS            large T antigen (fragment): large T antigen from SV40 (simian virus 40)
   4434..4828    -  polyA_signal   β-globin poly(A): human β-globin polyadenylation signal
   4845..5216    -  CDS            ble: BLE_STRHI - Experimental evidence at protein level: Swiss-Prot protein existence level 1. Binding protein with a strong affinity to the bleomycin family of antibiotics. From Streptoalloteichus hindustanus.
   5278..5321    -  promoter       EM7 promoter (fragment): synthetic bacterial promoter&nbsp
   5708..5807    -  promoter       CMV promoter (fragment): human cytomegalovirus (CMV) immediate early promoter
   5809..6112    -  enhancer       CMV enhancer: human cytomegalovirus immediate early enhancer
   6192..6780    -  rep_origin     ori: high-copy-number ColE1/pMB1/pBR322/pUC origin of replication
   6888..6936    +  polyA_signal   poly(A) signal: synthetic polyadenylation signal
   6947..7038    +  misc_feature   pause site: RNA polymerase II transcriptional pause signal from the human α2 globin gene
