[The description below was written by a language model from this plasmid's Addgene catalogue record and pLannotate feature annotations shown in this document.]
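Description:
HA-MBP-TEVpCS-ADGRA1-FLAG is a mammalian expression plasmid built on the pFuse-hIgG1-Fc2 backbone and designed to produce the human adhesion G protein-coupled receptor ADGRA1 (also known as GPR123) as a cleavable N-terminal fusion. It replicates in E. coli from a high-copy ColE1/pUC-type origin and is selected with Zeocin through the Sh ble gene. That marker sits behind both a CMV enhancer/promoter and the bacterial EM7 promoter and ends in a β-globin polyadenylation signal, so the same cassette can confer resistance in bacteria and in mammalian cells.

The expression unit is driven by a composite promoter made of the EF-1α core promoter joined to a truncated HTLV-1 5' LTR segment. The open reading frame begins with the human IL-2 signal sequence, which directs the protein into the secretory pathway, followed by an HA epitope, E. coli maltose-binding protein (malE) and then the ADGRA1 coding region. The construct name indicates a TEV protease cleavage site between MBP and the receptor. This site is not annotated, but it would fall in the short gap between the two features. The catalogue also lists a C-terminal FLAG tag, likewise unannotated. The backbone's IgG1 Fc fragment is still detected downstream of the insert. The record does not say whether it is translated, although a C-terminal FLAG tag suggests the reading frame ends before it. An SV40 poly(A) signal terminates the transcript, and an upstream synthetic poly(A) and transcriptional pause site limit read-through into the promoter.

The stated purpose is mammalian expression of adhesion GPCR transmembrane domains. The design is consistent with using TEV cleavage to remove the HA-MBP module and expose the receptor's N-terminus, in studies of tethered agonist signaling. The epitope tags would allow detection of the fusion.
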