Addgene plasmid #217678: HA-MBP-TEVpCS-ADGRA1-FLAG
Purpose: Mammalian expression of Adhesion G Protein-Coupled Receptor transmembrane domains
Depositing lab: Stephen Blacklow. Depositing organization: Harvard Medical School. Publication: Heterogeneity of tethered agonist signaling in adhesion G protein-coupled receptors. Dates AN, Jones DTD, Smith JS, Skiba MA, Rich MF, Burruss MM, Kruse AC, Blacklow SC. Cell Chem Biol. 2024 Aug 15;31(8):1542-1553.e4. doi: 10.1016/j.chembiol.2024.03.004. Epub 2024 Apr 11. PubMed 38608683.
Backbone
  Vector backbone: pFuse-hIgG1-Fc2
  Backbone manufacturer: Invitrogen
  Vector type: Mammalian Expression
Growth in bacteria
  Bacterial resistance: Bleocin (Zeocin), 50 μg/mL
  Growth temperature: 37°C
  Growth strain: DH5alpha
  Copy number: High Copy
Gene/Insert
  Gene/Insert name: ADGRA1 (alt name: GPR123)
  Species: H. sapiens (human)
  Entrez Gene: ADGRA1 (a.k.a. GPR123)
  Tag / fusion protein: HA (N terminal on insert); FLAG (C terminal on insert)
  Cloning method: Gibson Cloning
Terms and licenses: Academic/Nonprofit Terms; Industry Terms: Not Available to Industry
Depositor comments: Please visit https://www.biorxiv.org/content/10.1101/2022.07.14.500097v2 for bioRxiv preprint.
How to cite: HA-MBP-TEVpCS-ADGRA1-FLAG was a gift from Stephen Blacklow (Addgene plasmid # 217678 ; http://n2t.net/addgene:217678 ; RRID:Addgene_217678)
